>Addgene plasmid #185824 | pBS Coupler 1 | addgene full sequence | sequence record 366149 | Addgene NGS Result
GGTGGAGGCGGTTCAGGCGGAGGTGGCTCTGGCGGTGGCGGATCGATCGAATTCCTGCAGCCCGGGGGAT
CCACTAGTTCTAGAGCGGCCGCCACCGCGGTGGAGCTCCAATTCGCCCTATAGTGAGTCGTATTACGCGC
GCTCACTGGCCGTCGTTTTACAACGTCGTGACTGGGAAAACCCTGGCGTTACCCAACTTAATCGCCTTGC
AGCACATCCCCCTTTCGCCAGCTGGCGTAATAGCGAAGAGGCCCGCACCGATCGCCCTTCCCAACAGTTG
CGCAGCCTGAATGGCGAATGGAAATTGTAAGCGTTAATATTTTGTTAAAATTCGCGTTAAATTTTTGTTA
AATCAGCTCATTTTTTAACCAATAGGCCGAAATCGGCAAAATCCCTTATAAATCAAAAGAATAGACCGAG
ATAGGGT
[37 nt withheld, positions 428-464]
AAAGAACGTGGACTCCAACGTCAAAGG
[49 nt withheld, positions 492-540]
T
[91 nt withheld, positions 542-632]
G
[124 nt withheld, positions 634-757]
CAGGTGGCACTTTTCGGGGAAATGTGCGCGGAACCCCTATTTGTTTATTTTTCTAAATACATTCAAATAT
GTATCCGCTCATGAGACAATAACCCTGATAAATGCTTCAATAATATTGAAAAAGGAAGAGTATGAGTATT
CAACATTTCCGTGTCGCCCTTATTCCCTTTTTTGCGGCATTTTGCCTTCCTGTTTTTGCTCACCCAGAAA
CGCTGGTGAAAGTAAAAGATGCTGAAGATCAGTTGGGTGCACGAGTGGGTTACATCGAACTGGATCTCAA
CAGCGGTAAGATCCTTGAGAGTTTTCGCCCCGAAGAACGTTTTCCAATGATGAGCACTTTTAAAGTTCTG
CTATGTGGCGCGGTATTATCCCGTATTGACGCCGGGCAAGAGCAACTCGGTCGCCGCATACACTATTCTC
AGAATGACTTGGTTGAGTACTCACCAGTCACAGAAAAGCATCTTACGGATGGCATGACAGTAAGAGAATT
ATGCAGTGCTGCCATAACCATGAGTGATAACACTGCGGCCAACTTACTTCTGACAACGATCGGAGGACCG
AAGGAGCTAACCGCTTTTTTGCACAACATGGGGGATCATGTAACTCGCCTTGATCGTTGGGAACCGGAGC
TGAATGAAGCCATACCAAACGACGAGCGTGACACCACGATGCCTGTAGCAATGGCAACAACGTTGCGCAA
ACTATTAACTGGCGAACTACTTACTCTAGCTTCCCGGCAACAATTAATAGACTGGATGGAGGCGGATAAA
GTTGCAGGACCACTTCTGCGCTCGGCCCTTCCGGCTGGCTGGTTTATTGCTGATAAATCTGGAGCCGGTG
AGCGTGGGTCTCGCGGTATCATTGCAGCACTGGGGCCAGATGGTAAGCCCTCCCGTATCGTAGTTATCTA
CACGACGGGGAGTCAGGCAACTATGGATGAACGAAATAGACAGATCGCTGAGATAGGTGCCTCACTGATT
AAGCATTGGTAACTGTCAGACCAAGTTTACTCATATATACTTTAGATTGATTTAAAACTTCATTTTTAAT
TTAAAAGGATCTAGGTGAAGATCCTTTTTGATAATCTCATGACCAAAATCCCTTAACGTGAGTTTTCGTT
CCACTGAGCGTCAGACCCCGTAGAAAAGATCAAAGGATCTTCTTGAGATCCTTTTTTTCTGCGCGTAATC
TGCTGCTTGCAAACAAAAAAACCACCGCTACCAGCGGTGGTTTGTTTGCCGGATCAAGAGCTACCAACTC
TTTTTCCGAAGGTAACTGGCTTCAGCAGAGCGCAGATACCAAATACTGTTCTTCTAGTGTAGCCGTAGTT
AGGCCACCACTTCAAGAACTCTGTAGCACCGCCTACATACCTCGCTCTGCTAATCCTGTTACCAGTGGCT
GCTGCCAGTGGCGATAAGTCGTGTCTTACCGGGTTGGACTCAAGACGATAGTTACCGGATAAGGCGCAGC
GGTCGGGCTGAACGGGGGGTTCGTGCACACAGCCCAGCTTGGAGCGAACGACCTACACCGAACTGAGATA
CCTACAGCGTGAGCTATGAGAAAGCGCCACGCTTCCCGAAGGGAGAAAGGCGGACAGGTATCCGGTAAGC
GGCAGGGTCGGAACAGGAGAGCGCACGAGGGAGCTTCCAGGGGGAAACGCCTGGTATCTTTATAGTCCTG
TCGGGTTTCGCCACCTCTGACTTGAGCGTCGATTTTTGTGATGCTCGTCAGGGGGGCGGAGCCTATGGAA
AAACGCCAGCAACGCGGCCTTTTTACGGTTCCTGGCCTTTTGCTGGCCTTTTGCTCACATGTTCTTTCCT
GCGTTATCCCCTGATTCTGTGGATAACCGTATTACCGCCTTTGAGTGAGCTGATACCGCTCGCCGCAGCC
GAACGACCGAGCGCAGCGAGTCAGTGAGCGAGGAAGCGGAAGAGCGCCCAATACGCAAACCGCCTCTCCC
CGCGCGTTGGCCGATTCATTAATGCAGCTGGCACGACAGGTTTCCCGACTGGAAAGCGGGCAGTGAGCGC
AACGCAATTAATGTGAGTTAGCTCACTCATTAGGCACCCCAGGCTTTACACTTTATGCTTCCGGCTCGTA
TGTTGTGTGGAATTGTGAGCGGATAACAATTTCACACAGGAAACAGCTATGACCATGATTACGCCAAGCG
CGCAATTAACCCTCACTAAAGGGAACAAAAGCTGGGTACCGGGCCCCCCCTCGAGGTCGACGGTATCGAT
AAGCTTGAT
Features (pLannotate 1.2.2; 13 found; start..end, strand, type, name):
     46..108     -  misc_feature   MCS (fragment): pBluescript multiple cloning site
    117..135     -  promoter       T7 promoter: promoter for bacteriophage T7 RNA polymerase
    143..298     +  CDS            lacZα (fragment): LacZα fragment of β-galactosidase; lacZ fragment
    329..757     -  rep_origin     f1 ori (sequence partly withheld): f1 bacteriophage origin of replication; arrow indicates direction of (+) strand synthesis
    784..888     +  promoter       AmpR promoter: bla
    889..1749    +  CDS            AmpR: β-lactamase; bla; confers resistance to ampicillin, carbenicillin, and related antibiotics
   1920..2508    +  rep_origin     ori: high-copy-number ColE1/pMB1/pBR322/pUC origin of replication
   2691..2783    +  CDS            lacI (fragment): lac repressor; lacI; The lac repressor binds to the lac operator to inhibit transcription in E. coli. This inhibition can be relieved by adding lactose or isopropyl-β-D-thiogalactopyranoside (IPTG).
   2796..2817    +  protein_bind   CAP binding site: CAP binding activates transcription in the presence of cAMP. E. coli catabolite activator protein
   2832..2862    +  promoter       lac promoter: promoter for the E. coli lac operon
   2870..2886    +  protein_bind   lac operator: The lac repressor binds to the lac operator to inhibit transcription in E. coli. This inhibition can be relieved by adding lactose or isopropyl-β-D-thiogalactopyranoside (IPTG). lac repressor encoded by lacI
   2931..2949    +  promoter       T3 promoter: promoter for bacteriophage T3 RNA polymerase
   2962..3006    -  misc_feature   MCS (fragment): pBluescript multiple cloning site
