[The description below was written by a language model from this plasmid's Addgene catalogue record and pLannotate feature annotations shown in this document.]
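Description:
pBS Coupler 1 is a small bacterial cloning vector built on the pBluescript backbone. It supplies a ready-made flexible peptide linker, three tandem repeats of Gly-Gly-Gly-Gly-Ser, for assembling fusion proteins. The synthetic linker-coding segment was inserted into the EcoRV site of the polylinker, and that site was destroyed on both sides during cloning. The remaining restriction sites of the multiple cloning site therefore flank the linker. This arrangement presumably allows coding sequences to be placed in frame upstream and downstream of it, although the record does not spell out which sites are intended for this.

The annotated features are those of a standard pBluescript phagemid. A high-copy ColE1/pUC-type origin supports replication in E. coli. An f1 origin permits single-stranded DNA production with helper phage, and a β-lactamase gene with its own promoter confers ampicillin selection. The polylinker appears as two fragments spanning the numbering origin of the circular sequence, and the linker itself is not separately annotated. It lies between opposing T3 and T7 promoters, which also serve as the sequencing primer sites. It is embedded in the lacZα region downstream of the lac promoter, operator and CAP binding site, with a remnant of lacI nearby. The sequenced record is 3,006 nt, slightly shorter than the catalogue figure of 3,045 bp.

There is no eukaryotic promoter or expression cassette, so the plasmid is an intermediate for construct building rather than an expression vector. The associated publication concerns engineering FRET constructs from CFP and YFP, which suggests use in joining fluorescent proteins and sensing domains through a flexible spacer.
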