Addgene plasmid #185824: pBS Coupler 1
Purpose: Cloning vector to add a triple repeat of the amino acid linker Gly-Gly-Gly-Gly-Ser [(GGGGS)x3].
Depositing lab: Atsushi Miyawaki. Depositing organization: RIKEN Center for Brain Science. Publication: Engineering FRET constructs using CFP and YFP. Shimozono S, Miyawaki A. Methods Cell Biol. 2008;85:381-93. doi: 10.1016/S0091-679X(08)85016-9. PubMed 18155471.
Backbone
  Vector backbone: pBlueScript
  Backbone manufacturer: Stratagene
  Backbone size w/o insert (bp): 3000
  Total vector size (bp): 3045
  Vector type: cloning vector
Growth in bacteria
  Bacterial resistance: Ampicillin, 100 μg/mL
  Growth temperature: 37°C
  Growth strain: DH5alpha
  Copy number: Unknown
Gene/Insert
  Gene/Insert name: (GlyGlyGlyGlySer)x3 linker
  Species: Synthetic
  Cloning method: Restriction Enzyme; 5′ cloning site EcoRV (destroyed during cloning); 3′ cloning site EcoRV (destroyed during cloning)
  Sequencing primers: 5′ T3; 3′ T7
Terms and licenses: Academic/Nonprofit Terms; Industry Terms: Not Available to Industry
How to cite: pBS Coupler 1 was a gift from Atsushi Miyawaki (Addgene plasmid # 185824 ; http://n2t.net/addgene:185824 ; RRID:Addgene_185824)
